>Addgene plasmid #75816 | MYLK4 gRNA (BRDN0001146621) | addgene full sequence | sequence record 184622 | Addgene Assembled Sequence
CCCGGGTGCAAAGATGGATAAAGTTTTAAACAGAGAGGAATCTTTGCAGCTAATGGACCTTCTAGGTCTT
GAAAGGAGTGGGAATTGGCTCCGGTGCCCGTCAGTGGGCAGAGCGCACATCGCCCACAGTCCCCGAGAAG
TTGGGGGGAGGGGTCGGCAATTGATCCGGTGCCTAGAGAAGGTGGCGCGGGGTAAACTGGGAAAGTGATG
TCGTGTACTGGCTCCGCCTTTTTCCCGAGGGTGGGGGAGAACCGTATATAAGTGCAGTAGTCGCCGTGAA
CGTTCTTTTTCGCAACGGGTTTGCCGCCAGAACACAGGTAAGTGCCGTGTGTGGTTCCCGCGGGCCTGGC
CTCTTTACGGGTTATGGCCCTTGCGTGCCTTGAATTACTTCCACCTGGCTGCAGTACGTGATTCTTGATC
CCGAGCTTCGGGTTGGAAGTGGGTGGGAGAGTTCGAGGCCTTGCGCTTAAGGAGCCCCTTCGCCTCGTGC
TTGAGTTGAGGCCTGGCCTGGGCGCTGGGGCCGCCGCGTGCGAATCTGGTGGCACCTTCGCGCCTGTCTC
GCTGCTTTCGATAAGTCTCTAGCCATTTAAAATTTTTGATGACCTGCTGCGACGCTTTTTTTCTGGCAAG
ATAGTCTTGTAAATGCGGGCCAAGATCTGCACACTGGTATTTCGGTTTTTGGGGCCGCGGGCGGCGACGG
GGCCCGTGCGTCCCAGCGCACATGTTCGGCGAGGCGGGGCCTGCGAGCGCGGCCACCGAGAATCGGACGG
GGGTAGTCTCAAGCTGGCCGGCCTGCTCTGGTGCCTGGCCTCGCGCCGCCGTGTATCGCCCCGCCCTGGG
CGGCAAGGCTGGCCCGGTCGGCACCAGTTGCGTGAGCGGAAAGATGGCCGCTTCCCGGCCCTGCTGCAGG
GAGCTCAAAATGGAGGACGCGGCGCTCGGGAGAGCGGGCGGGTGAGTCACCCACACAAAGGAAAAGGGCC
TTTCCGTCCTCAGCCGTCGCTTCATGTGACTCCACGGAGTACCGGGCGCCGTCCAGGCACCTCGATTAGT
TCTCGAGCTTTTGGAGTACGTCGTCTTTAGGTTGGGGGGAGGGGTTTTATGCGATGGAGTTTCCCCACAC
TGAGTGGGTGGAGACTGAAGTTAGGCCAGCTTGGCACTTGATGTAATTCTCCTTGGAATTTGCCCTTTTT
GAGTTTGGATCTTGGTTCATTCTCAAGCCTCAGACAGTGGTTCAAAGTTTTTTTCTTCCATTTCAGGTGT
CGTGACGTACGGCCACCATGACCGAGTACAAGCCCACGGTGCGCCTCGCCACCCGCGACGACGTCCCCAG
GGCCGTACGCACCCTCGCCGCCGCGTTCGCCGACTACCCCGCCACGCGCCACACCGTCGATCCGGACCGC
CACATCGAGCGGGTCACCGAGCTGCAAGAACTCTTCCTCACGCGCGTCGGGCTCGACATCGGCAAGGTGT
GGGTCGCGGACGACGGCGCCGCCGTGGCGGTCTGGACCACGCCGGAGAGCGTCGAAGCGGGGGCGGTGTT
CGCCGAGATCGGCCCGCGCATGGCCGAGTTGAGCGGTTCCCGGCTGGCCGCGCAGCAACAGATGGAAGGC
CTCCTGGCGCCGCACCGGCCCAAGGAGCCCGCGTGGTTCCTGGCCACCGTCGGAGTCTCGCCCGACCACC
AGGGCAAGGGTCTGGGCAGCGCCGTCGTGCTCCCCGGAGTGGAGGCGGCCGAGCGCGCCGGGGTGCCCGC
CTTCCTGGAGACCTCCGCGCCCCGCAACCTCCCCTTCTACGAGCGGCTCGGCTTCACCGTCACCGCCGAC
GTCGAGGTGCCCGAAGGACCGCGCACCTGGTGCATGACCCGCAAGCCCGGTGCCTGAACGCGTTAAGTCG
ACAATCAACCTCTGGATTACAAAATTTGTGAAAGATTGACTGGTATTCTTAACTATGTTGCTCCTTTTAC
GCTATGTGGATACGCTGCTTTAATGCCTTTGTATCATGCTATTGCTTCCCGTATGGCTTTCATTTTCTCC
TCCTTGTATAAATCCTGGTTGCTGTCTCTTTATGAGGAGTTGTGGCCCGTTGTCAGGCAACGTGGCGTGG
TGTGCACTGTGTTTGCTGACGCAACCCCCACTGGTTGGGGCATTGCCACCACCTGTCAGCTCCTTTCCGG
GACTTTCGCTTTCCCCCTCCCTATTGCCACGGCGGAACTCATCGCCGCCTGCCTTGCCCGCTGCTGGACA
GGGGCTCGGCTGTTGGGCACTGACAATTCCGTGGTGTTGTCGGGGAAATCATCGTCCTTTCCTTGGCTGC
TCGCCTGTGTTGCCACCTGGATTCTGCGCGGGACGTCCTTCTGCTACGTCCCTTCGGCCCTCAATCCAGC
GGACCTTCCTTCCCGCGGCCTGCTGCCGGCTCTGCGGCCTCTTCCGCGTCTTCGCCTTCGCCCTCAGACG
AGTCGGATCTCCCTTTGGGCCGCCTCCCCGCGTCGACTTTAAGACCAATGACTTACAAGGCAGCTGTAGA
TCTTAGCCACTTTTTAAAAGAAAAGGGGGGACTGGAAGGGCTAATTCACTCCCAACGAAGACAAGATCTG
CTTTTTGCTTGTACTGGGTCTCTCTGGTTAGACCAGATCTGAGCCTGGGAGCTCTCTGGCTAACTAGGGA
ACCCACTGCTTAAGCCTCAATAAAGCTTGCCTTGAGTGCTTCAAGTAGTGTGTGCCCGTCTGTTGTGTGA
CTCTGGTAACTAGAGATCCCTCAGACCCTTTTAGTCAGTGTGGAAAATCTCTAGCAGTACGTATAGTAGT
TCATGTCATCTTATTATTCAGTATTTATAACTTGCAAAGAAATGAATATCAGAGAGTGAGAGGAACTTGT
TTATTGCAGCTTATAATGGTTACAAATAAAGCAATAGCATCACAAATTTCACAAATAAAGCATTTTTTTC
ACTGCATTCTAGTTGTGGTTTGTCCAAACTCATCAATGTATCTTATCATGTCTGGCTCTAGCTATCCCGC
CCCTAACTCCGCCCATCCCGCCCCTAACTCCGCCCAGTTCCGCCCATTCTCCGCCCCATGGCTGACTAAT
TTTTTTTATTTATGCAGAGGCCGAGGCCGCCTCGGCCTCTGAGCTATTCCAGAAGTAGTGAGGAGGCTTT
TTTGGAGGCCTAGGGACGTACCCAATTCGCCCTATAGTGAGTCGTATTACGCGCGCTCACTGGCCGTCGT
TTTACAACGTCGTGACTGGGAAAACCCTGGCGTTACCCAACTTAATCGCCTTGCAGCACATCCCCCTTTC
GCCAGCTGGCGTAATAGCGAAGAGGCCCGCACCGATCGCCCTTCCCAACAGTTGCGCAGCCTGAATGGCG
AATGGG
[124 nt withheld, positions 3367-3490]
C
[91 nt withheld, positions 3492-3582]
A
[49 nt withheld, positions 3584-3632]
CCTTTGACGTTGGAGTCCACGTTCTTT
[37 nt withheld, positions 3660-3696]
ACCCTATCTCGGTCTATTCTTTTGATTTATAAGGGATTTTGCCGATTTCGGCCTATTGGTTAAAAAATGA
GCTGATTTAACAAAAATTTAACGCGAATTTTAACAAAATATTAACGCTTACAATTTAGGTGGCACTTTTC
GGGGAAATGTGCGCGGAACCCCTATTTGTTTATTTTTCTAAATACATTCAAATATGTATCCGCTCATGAG
ACAATAACCCTGATAAATGCTTCAATAATATTGAAAAAGGAAGAGTATGAGTATTCAACATTTCCGTGTC
GCCCTTATTCCCTTTTTTGCGGCATTTTGCCTTCCTGTTTTTGCTCACCCAGAAACGCTGGTGAAAGTAA
AAGATGCTGAAGATCAGTTGGGTGCACGAGTGGGTTACATCGAACTGGATCTCAACAGCGGTAAGATCCT
TGAGAGTTTTCGCCCCGAAGAACGTTTTCCAATGATGAGCACTTTTAAAGTTCTGCTATGTGGCGCGGTA
TTATCCCGTATTGACGCCGGGCAAGAGCAACTCGGTCGCCGCATACACTATTCTCAGAATGACTTGGTTG
AGTACTCACCAGTCACAGAAAAGCATCTTACGGATGGCATGACAGTAAGAGAATTATGCAGTGCTGCCAT
AACCATGAGTGATAACACTGCGGCCAACTTACTTCTGACAACGATCGGAGGACCGAAGGAGCTAACCGCT
TTTTTGCACAACATGGGGGATCATGTAACTCGCCTTGATCGTTGGGAACCGGAGCTGAATGAAGCCATAC
CAAACGACGAGCGTGACACCACGATGCCTGTAGCAATGGCAACAACGTTGCGCAAACTATTAACTGGCGA
ACTACTTACTCTAGCTTCCCGGCAACAATTAATAGACTGGATGGAGGCGGATAAAGTTGCAGGACCACTT
CTGCGCTCGGCCCTTCCGGCTGGCTGGTTTATTGCTGATAAATCTGGAGCCGGTGAGCGTGGGTCTCGCG
GTATCATTGCAGCACTGGGGCCAGATGGTAAGCCCTCCCGTATCGTAGTTATCTACACGACGGGGAGTCA
GGCAACTATGGATGAACGAAATAGACAGATCGCTGAGATAGGTGCCTCACTGATTAAGCATTGGTAACTG
TCAGACCAAGTTTACTCATATATACTTTAGATTGATTTAAAACTTCATTTTTAATTTAAAAGGATCTAGG
TGAAGATCCTTTTTGATAATCTCATGACCAAAATCCCTTAACGTGAGTTTTCGTTCCACTGAGCGTCAGA
CCCCGTAGAAAAGATCAAAGGATCTTCTTGAGATCCTTTTTTTCTGCGCGTAATCTGCTGCTTGCAAACA
AAAAAACCACCGCTACCAGCGGTGGTTTGTTTGCCGGATCAAGAGCTACCAACTCTTTTTCCGAAGGTAA
CTGGCTTCAGCAGAGCGCAGATACCAAATACTGTTCTTCTAGTGTAGCCGTAGTTAGGCCACCACTTCAA
GAACTCTGTAGCACCGCCTACATACCTCGCTCTGCTAATCCTGTTACCAGTGGCTGCTGCCAGTGGCGAT
AAGTCGTGTCTTACCGGGTTGGACTCAAGACGATAGTTACCGGATAAGGCGCAGCGGTCGGGCTGAACGG
GGGGTTCGTGCACACAGCCCAGCTTGGAGCGAACGACCTACACCGAACTGAGATACCTACAGCGTGAGCT
ATGAGAAAGCGCCACGCTTCCCGAAGGGAGAAAGGCGGACAGGTATCCGGTAAGCGGCAGGGTCGGAACA
GGAGAGCGCACGAGGGAGCTTCCAGGGGGAAACGCCTGGTATCTTTATAGTCCTGTCGGGTTTCGCCACC
TCTGACTTGAGCGTCGATTTTTGTGATGCTCGTCAGGGGGGCGGAGCCTATGGAAAAACGCCAGCAACGC
GGCCTTTTTACGGTTCCTGGCCTTTTGCTGGCCTTTTGCTCACATGTTCTTTCCTGCGTTATCCCCTGAT
TCTGTGGATAACCGTATTACCGCCTTTGAGTGAGCTGATACCGCTCGCCGCAGCCGAACGACCGAGCGCA
GCGAGTCAGTGAGCGAGGAAGCGGAAGAGCGCCCAATACGCAAACCGCCTCTCCCCGCGCGTTGGCCGAT
TCATTAATGCAGCTGGCACGACAGGTTTCCCGACTGGAAAGCGGGCAGTGAGCGCAACGCAATTAATGTG
AGTTAGCTCACTCATTAGGCACCCCAGGCTTTACACTTTATGCTTCCGGCTCGTATGTTGTGTGGAATTG
TGAGCGGATAACAATTTCACACAGGAAACAGCTATGACCATGATTACGCCAAGCGCGCAATTAACCCTCA
CTAAAGGGAACAAAAGCTGGAGCTGCAAGCTTAATGTAGTCTTATGCAATACTCTTGTAGTCTTGCAACA
TGGTAACGATGAGTTAGCAACATGCCTTACAAGGAGAGAAAAAGCACCGTGCATGCCGATTGGTGGAAGT
AAGGTGGTACGATCGTGCCTTATTAGGAAGGCAACAGACGGGTCTGACATGGATTGGACGAACCACTGAA
TTGCCGCATTGCAGAGATATTGTATTTAAGTGCCTAGCTCGATACATAAACGGGTCTCTCTGGTTAGACC
AGATCTGAGCCTGGGAGCTCTCTGGCTAACTAGGGAACCCACTGCTTAAGCCTCAATAAAGCTTGCCTTG
AGTGCTTCAAGTAGTGTGTGCCCGTCTGTTGTGTGACTCTGGTAACTAGAGATCCCTCAGACCCTTTTAG
TCAGTGTGGAAAATCTCTAGCAGTGGCGCCCGAACAGGGACTTGAAAGCGAAAGGGAAACCAGAGGAGCT
CTCTCGACGCAGGACTCGGCTTGCTGAAGCGCGCACGGCAAGAGGCGAGGGGCGGCGACTGGTGAGTACG
CCAAAAATTTTGACTAGCGGAGGCTAGAAGGAGAGAGATGGGTGCGAGAGCGTCAGTATTAAGCGGGGGA
GAATTAGATCGCGATGGGAAAAAATTCGGTTAAGGCCAGGGGGAAAGAAAAAATATAAATTAAAACATAT
AGTATGGGCAAGCAGGGAGCTAGAACGATTCGCAGTTAATCCTGGCCTGTTAGAAACATCAGAAGGCTGT
AGACAAATACTGGGACAGCTACAACCATCCCTTCAGACAGGATCAGAAGAACTTAGATCATTATATAATA
CAGTAGCAACCCTCTATTGTGTGCATCAAAGGATAGAGATAAAAGACACCAAGGAAGCTTTAGACAAGAT
AGAGGAAGAGCAAAACAAAAGTAAGACCACCGCACAGCAAGCGGCCGCTGATCTTCAGACCTGGAGGAGG
AGATATGAGGGACAATTGGAGAAGTGAATTATATAAATATAAAGTAGTAAAAATTGAACCATTAGGAGTA
GCACCCACCAAGGCAAAGAGAAGAGTGGTGCAGAGAGAAAAAAGAGCAGTGGGAATAGGAGCTTTGTTCC
TTGGGTTCTTGGGAGCAGCAGGAAGCACTATGGGCGCAGCGTCAATGACGCTGACGGTACAGGCCAGACA
ATTATTGTCTGGTATAGTGCAGCAGCAGAACAATTTGCTGAGGGCTATTGAGGCGCAACAGCATCTGTTG
CAACTCACAGTCTGGGGCATCAAGCAGCTCCAGGCAAGAATCCTGGCTGTGGAAAGATACCTAAAGGATC
AACAGCTCCTGGGGATTTGGGGTTGCTCTGGAAAACTCATTTGCACCACTGCTGTGCCTTGGAATGCTAG
TTGGAGTAATAAATCTCTGGAACAGATTTGGAATCACACGACCTGGATGGAGTGGGACAGAGAAATTAAC
AATTACACAAGCTTAATACACTCCTTAATTGAAGAATCGCAAAACCAGCAAGAAAAGAATGAACAAGAAT
TATTGGAATTAGATAAATGGGCAAGTTTGTGGAATTGGTTTAACATAACAAATTGGCTGTGGTATATAAA
ATTATTCATAATGATAGTAGGAGGCTTGGTAGGTTTAAGAATAGTTTTTGCTGTACTTTCTATAGTGAAT
AGAGTTAGGCAGGGATATTCACCATTATCGTTTCAGACCCACCTCCCAACCCCGAGGGGACCCAGAGAGG
GCCTATTTCCCATGATTCCTTCATATTTGCATATACGATACAAGGCTGTTAGAGAGATAATTAGAATTAA
TTTGACTGTAAACACAAAGATATTAGTACAAAATACGTGACGTAGAAAGTAATAATTTCTTGGGTAGTTT
GCAGTTTTAAAATTATGTTTTAAAATGGACTATCATATGCTTACCGTAACTTGAAAGTATTTCGATTTCT
TGGCTTTATATATCTTGTGGAAAGGACGAAACACCGCACAATACGATGATCAAATGGTTTTAGAGCTAGA
AATAGCAAGTTAAAATAAGGCTAGTCCGTTATCAACTTGAAAAAGTGGCACCGAGTCGGTGCTTTTTTAA
GCTTGGCGTAACTAGATCTTGAGACAAATGGCAGTATTCATCCACAATTTTAAAAGAAAAGGGGGGATTG
GGGGGTACAGTGCAGGGGAAAGAATAGTAGACATAATAGCAACAGACATACAAACTAAAGAATTACAAAA
ACAAATTACAAAAATTCAAAATTTTCGGGTTTATTACAGGGACAGCAGAGATCCACTTTGGCGCCGGCTC
GAGGGGG
Features (pLannotate 1.2.2; 29 found; start..end, strand, type, name):
     14..80      +  CDS            small t antigen (fragment): SV40 (simian virus 40) small t antigen
    106..317     +  promoter       EF-1α core promoter: core promoter for human elongation factor EF-1α
    318..1256    +  intron         EF-1α intron A: intron upstream of the start codon of human EF-1α
   1278..1877    +  CDS            PuroR (fragment): puromycin N-acetyltransferase; pac from Streptomyces; confers resistance to puromycin
   1893..2481    +  misc_feature   WPRE: woodchuck hepatitis virus posttranscriptional regulatory element
   2532..2551    +  misc_feature   cPPT/CTS (fragment): central polypurine tract and central termination sequence of HIV-1
   2553..2786    +  LTR            3' LTR (ΔU3): self-inactivating 3' long terminal repeat (LTR) from HIV-1
   2864..2985    +  polyA_signal   SV40 poly(A) signal: SV40 polyadenylation signal
   3025..3160    +  rep_origin     SV40 ori: SV40 origin of replication
   3181..3199    -  promoter       T7 promoter: promoter for bacteriophage T7 RNA polymerase
   3207..3362    +  CDS            lacZα (fragment): LacZα fragment of β-galactosidase; lacZ fragment
   3367..3795    +  rep_origin     f1 ori (sequence partly withheld): f1 bacteriophage origin of replication; arrow indicates direction of (+) strand synthesis
   3848..3952    +  promoter       AmpR promoter: bla
   3953..4813    +  CDS            AmpR: β-lactamase; bla; confers resistance to ampicillin, carbenicillin, and related antibiotics
   4984..5572    +  rep_origin     ori: high-copy-number ColE1/pMB1/pBR322/pUC origin of replication
   5755..5847    +  CDS            lacI (fragment): lac repressor; lacI; The lac repressor binds to the lac operator to inhibit transcription in E. coli. This inhibition can be relieved by adding lactose or isopropyl-β-D-thiogalactopyranoside (IPTG).
   5860..5881    +  protein_bind   CAP binding site: CAP binding activates transcription in the presence of cAMP. E. coli catabolite activator protein
   5896..5926    +  promoter       lac promoter: promoter for the E. coli lac operon
   5934..5950    +  protein_bind   lac operator: The lac repressor binds to the lac operator to inhibit transcription in E. coli. This inhibition can be relieved by adding lactose or isopropyl-β-D-thiogalactopyranoside (IPTG). lac repressor encoded by lacI
   5995..6013    +  promoter       T3 promoter: promoter for bacteriophage T3 RNA polymerase
   6041..6267    +  promoter       RSV promoter: Rous sarcoma virus enhancer/promoter
   6268..6448    +  LTR            5' LTR (truncated): truncated 5' long terminal repeat (LTR) from HIV-1
   6495..6620    +  misc_feature   HIV-1 Ψ: packaging signal of human immunodeficiency virus type 1
   6604..6967    +  CDS            HIV-1 gag (fragment): gag protein from human immunodeficiency virus 1; gag
   7113..7346    +  misc_feature   RRE: The Rev response element (RRE) of HIV-1 allows for Rev-dependent mRNA export from the nucleus to the cytoplasm.
   7723..7749    +  CDS            Rev (fragment): human immunodeficiency virus 1 (HIV-1) Rev protein; rev; enhances nuclear export of unspliced and incompletely spliced viral mRNAs
   7753..7993    +  promoter       U6 promoter: RNA polymerase III promoter for human U6 snRNA
   8023..8098    +  misc_RNA       gRNA scaffold: guide RNA scaffold for the Streptococcus pyogenes CRISPR/Cas9 system
   8154..8271    +  misc_feature   cPPT/CTS: central polypurine tract and central termination sequence of HIV-1
