[The description below was written by a language model from this plasmid's Addgene catalogue record and pLannotate feature annotations shown in this document.]
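Description:
MYLK4 gRNA (BRDN0001146621) is a third-generation lentiviral transfer plasmid built on the lentiGuide-Puro backbone. It delivers a single guide RNA against human MYLK4, designed against a MYLK4 RefSeq transcript, and comes from a collection of guides targeting the human kinome. It is propagated in E. coli as a high-copy plasmid through a ColE1/pUC-type origin with ampicillin selection (AmpR). The backbone also carries an f1 ori, an SV40 ori and residual lac, T7 and T3 cloning-vector elements that play no role in its function.

The viral genome is transcribed in packaging cells from an RSV promoter fused to a truncated HIV-1 5' LTR. Downstream lie the Ψ packaging signal with a gag fragment, the RRE for Rev-dependent nuclear export, and a cPPT/CTS. A self-inactivating ΔU3 3' LTR followed by an SV40 poly(A) signal closes the unit, so the integrated provirus lacks LTR promoter activity.

Between the LTRs are two expression units. A human U6 RNA polymerase III promoter drives the targeting spacer fused to the Streptococcus pyogenes Cas9 gRNA scaffold. Separately, an EF-1α core promoter with its intron A drives puromycin N-acetyltransferase, with a WPRE to enhance transcript expression, which allows puromycin selection of transduced mammalian cells.

The plasmid does not encode Cas9. It is meant to be paired with a separate Cas9 lentiviral vector or used in cells that already express Cas9, typically for CRISPR knockout of MYLK4 in human cells. The annotated feature table covers the full 8,323 nt assembled sequence and is consistent with the catalogue description.
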