Addgene plasmid #75816: MYLK4 gRNA (BRDN0001146621)
Purpose: 3rd generation lentiviral gRNA plasmid targeting human MYLK4
Depositing lab: John Doench & David Root. Depositing organization: Broad Institute. Publication: Optimized sgRNA design to maximize activity and minimize off-target effects of CRISPR-Cas9. Doench JG, Fusi N, Sullender M, Hegde M, Vaimberg EW, Donovan KF, Smith I, Tothova Z, Wilen C, Orchard R, Virgin HW, Listgarten J, Root DE. Nat Biotechnol. 2016 Jan 18. doi: 10.1038/nbt.3437. PubMed 26780180.
Backbone
  Vector backbone: lentiGuide-Puro
  Backbone manufacturer: Zhang Lab (Addgene plasmid # 52963)
  Vector type: Mammalian Expression, Lentiviral, CRISPR
  Selectable markers: Puromycin
Growth in bacteria
  Bacterial resistance: Ampicillin, 100 μg/mL
  Growth temperature: 37°C
  Growth strain: DH5alpha
  Copy number: High Copy
Gene/Insert
  Gene/Insert name: MYLK4 (alt names: MYLK4; NM_001012418.3)
  gRNA/shRNA sequence: CACAATACGATGATCAAATG
  Species: H. sapiens (human)
  Entrez Gene: MYLK4 (a.k.a. RP11-145H9.1, SgK085)
  Promoter: hU6
  Cloning method: Unknown
  Sequencing primers: 5′ U6-F; 3′ pS2-R
Terms and licenses: Academic/Nonprofit Terms; Industry Terms: Not Available to Industry
Depositor comments: The gRNA was designed to target the following Genbank reference sequence(s): NM_001012418.3. Note that this plasmid does NOT contain Cas9. It should be used in conjunction with lentiCas9-Blast (Addgene #52962) or otherwise with cell lines already expressing Cas9. Browse the full kinome gRNA library at http://www.addgene.org/pooled-library/broadgpp-human-kinome/ or visit http://www.broadinstitute.org/rnai/public/ for detailed protocols and information.
How to cite: MYLK4 gRNA (BRDN0001146621) was a gift from John Doench & David Root (Addgene plasmid # 75816 ; http://n2t.net/addgene:75816 ; RRID:Addgene_75816)
