>Addgene plasmid #75816 | MYLK4 gRNA (BRDN0001146621) | depositor partial sequence | sequence record 143276 | Target Sequence
CACAATACGATGATCAAATG
