>Addgene plasmid #75816 | MYLK4 gRNA (BRDN0001146621) | addgene partial sequence | sequence record 184621 | hU6-F
ACGTGACGTAGAAAGTAATAATTTCTTGGGTAGTTTGCAGTTTTAAAATTATGTTTTAAAATGGACTATC
ATATGCTTACCGTAACTTGAAAGTATTTCGATTTCTTGGCTTTATATATCTTGTGGAAAGGACGAAACAC
CGCACAATACGATGATCAAATGGTTTTAGAGCTAGAAATAGCAAGTTAAAATAAGGCTAGTCCGTTATCA
ACTTGAAAAAGTGGCACCGAGTCGGTGCTTTTTTAAGCTTGGCGTAACTAGATCTTGAGACAAATGGCAG
TATTCATCCACAATTTTAAAAGAAAAGGGGGGATTGGGGGGTACAGTGCAGGGGAAAGAATAGTAGACAT
AATAGCAACAGACATACAAACTAAAGAATTACAAAAACAAATTACAAAAATTCAAAATTTTCGGGTTTAT
TACAGGGACAGCAGAGATCCACTTTGGCGCCGGCTCGAGGGGGCCCGGGTGCAAAGATGGATAAAGTTTT
AAACAGAGAGGAATCTTTGCAGCTAATGGACCTTCTAGGTCTTGAAAGGAGTGGGAATTGGCTCCCGGTG
CCCGTCAGTG
